Addgene plasmid #208606: HT121_Fsyn_QuasAr6a(Q3_codon)_citrine
Purpose: Expressing QuasAr6a_Citrine with an alternate codon
Depositing lab: Adam Cohen. Depositing organization: Harvard University. Publication: Video-based pooled screening yields improved far-red genetically encoded voltage indicators. Tian H, Davis HC, Wong-Campos JD, Park P, Fan LZ, Gmeiner B, Begum S, Werley CA, Borja GB, Upadhyay H, Shah H, Jacques J, Qi Y, Parot V, Deisseroth K, Cohen AE. Nat Methods. 2023 Jul;20(7):1082-1094. doi: 10.1038/s41592-022-01743-5. Epub 2023 Jan 9. PubMed 36624211.
Backbone
  Vector backbone: FSyn
  Vector type: Lentiviral
Growth in bacteria
  Bacterial resistance: Ampicillin, 100 μg/mL
  Growth temperature: 30°C
  Growth strain: NEB Stable
  Copy number: High Copy
Gene/Insert
  Gene/Insert name: QuasAr6a
  Species: Synthetic
  Promoter: hSyn
  Tag / fusion protein: Citrine
  Cloning method: Gibson Cloning
  Sequencing primers: 5′ hSyn_F; 3′ WPRE_R
Terms and licenses: Academic/Nonprofit Terms; Industry Terms: Not Available to Industry
How to cite: HT121_Fsyn_QuasAr6a(Q3_codon)_citrine was a gift from Adam Cohen (Addgene plasmid # 208606 ; http://n2t.net/addgene:208606 ; RRID:Addgene_208606)
