[The description below was written by a language model from this plasmid's Addgene catalogue record and pLannotate feature annotations shown in this document.]
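Description:
HT121_Fsyn_QuasAr6a(Q3_codon)_citrine is a 10,186 nt lentiviral transfer plasmid built on the FSyn backbone for neuron-specific expression of the far-red genetically encoded voltage indicator QuasAr6a fused to Citrine. It replicates in E. coli from a high-copy ColE1/pUC-type origin under ampicillin selection (AmpR with its bla promoter), and also carries an f1 origin. A separate SV40/EM7-driven BleoR cassette with an SV40 poly(A) signal lies outside the viral genome, in the plasmid backbone.

The viral portion has a CMV enhancer/promoter placed upstream of a truncated HIV-1 5' LTR, which drives transcription of the genomic RNA in packaging cells. This is followed by the Ψ packaging signal with a gag fragment, the RRE for Rev-dependent nuclear export, and the cPPT/CTS. The internal expression cassette uses the human synapsin I (hSyn) promoter to drive a single open reading frame. The opsin is annotated by the software as QuasAr2, the Archaerhodopsin-3-derived relative of QuasAr6a, and it is followed by a short KCNJ2 (Kir2.1)-derived segment. Segments of this kind are commonly used as membrane trafficking signals, though the record does not state that role. Citrine follows as the yellow fluorescent fusion tag, useful for visualising expression and localisation. A WPRE downstream enhances transcript stability and expression, and the cassette ends in a truncated 3' LTR followed by a bGH poly(A) signal.

According to the record, this version encodes QuasAr6a-Citrine with an alternate codon usage ("Q3 codon"); the reason for the recoding is not stated. The construct comes from work on video-based pooled screening to improve far-red voltage indicators, and it is suited to lentiviral delivery for voltage imaging in neurons.
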