Features (pLannotate 1.2.2; 32 found; start..end, strand, type, name):
     31..83      -  misc_feature   bom (fragment): basis of mobility region from pBR322
    238..617     +  enhancer       CMV enhancer: human cytomegalovirus immediate early enhancer
    618..817     +  promoter       CMV promoter: human cytomegalovirus (CMV) immediate early promoter
    835..1015    +  LTR            5' LTR (truncated): truncated 5' long terminal repeat (LTR) from HIV-1
   1062..1187    +  misc_feature   HIV-1 Ψ: packaging signal of human immunodeficiency virus type 1
   1171..1534    +  CDS            HIV-1 gag (fragment): gag protein from human immunodeficiency virus 1; gag
   1680..1913    +  misc_feature   RRE: The Rev response element (RRE) of HIV-1 allows for Rev-dependent mRNA export from the nucleus to the cytoplasm.
   2290..2390    +  CDS            Rev (fragment): human immunodeficiency virus 1 (HIV-1) Rev protein; rev; enhances nuclear export of unspliced and incompletely spliced viral mRNAs
   2440..2557    +  misc_feature   cPPT/CTS: central polypurine tract and central termination sequence of HIV-1
   2632..3079    +  promoter       hSyn promoter: human synapsin I promoter; confers neuron-specific expression (Kügler et al., 2003)
   3096..3854    +  CDS            QuasAr2: achaerhodopsin-3 (Arch) derivative with improved voltage sensitivity (Hochbaum et al., 2014)
   3858..3923    +  CDS            KCNJ2 (fragment): KCNJ2_HUMAN - Also known as IRK1. Experimental evidence at protein level: Swiss-Prot protein existence level 1. Probably participates in establishing action potential waveform and excitability of neuronal and muscle tissues. Inward rectifier potassium channels are characterized by a greater tendency to allow potassium to flow into the cell rather than out of it. Their voltage dependence is regulated by the concentration of extracellular potassium; as external potassium is raised, the voltage range of the channel opening shifts to more positive voltages. The inward rectification is mainly due t
   3924..4637    +  CDS            Citrine: Citrine is a basic (constitutively fluorescent) yellow fluorescent protein published in 2001, derived from Aequorea victoria. It has moderate acid sensitivity.
   4854..4878    +  misc_feature   MCS (fragment): pBluescript multiple cloning site
   4878..5466    +  misc_feature   WPRE: woodchuck hepatitis virus posttranscriptional regulatory element
   5403..5984    +  CDS            nef (fragment): NEF_HV1H2 - Experimental evidence at protein level: Swiss-Prot protein existence level 1. Extracellular Nef protein targets CD4(+) T-lymphocytes for apoptosis by interacting with CXCR4 surface receptors. From Human immunodeficiency virus type 1 group M subtype B (isolate HXB2) (HIV-1).
   5991..6171    +  LTR            5' LTR (truncated): truncated 5' long terminal repeat (LTR) from HIV-1
   6203..6427    +  polyA_signal   bGH poly(A) signal: bovine growth hormone polyadenylation signal
   6431..6452    +  promoter       SV40 promoter (fragment): SV40 enhancer and early promoter
   6473..6901    +  rep_origin     f1 ori (sequence partly withheld): f1 bacteriophage origin of replication; arrow indicates direction of (+) strand synthesis
   6915..7244    +  promoter       SV40 promoter: SV40 enhancer and early promoter
   7292..7339    +  promoter       EM7 promoter: synthetic bacterial promoter&nbsp
   7358..7732    +  CDS            BleoR: antibiotic-binding protein; Sh ble from Streptoalloteichus hindustanus; confers resistance to bleomycin, phleomycin, and Zeocin™
   7742..7867    +  CDS            ble (fragment): BLE_KLEPN - Experimental evidence at protein level: Swiss-Prot protein existence level 1. Binding protein with a strong affinity to the bleomycin family of antibiotics. Binds to CL990; an antimitotic-antibiotic compound. From Klebsiella pneumoniae.
   7862..7983    +  polyA_signal   SV40 poly(A) signal: SV40 polyadenylation signal
   8056..8072    -  protein_bind   lac operator: The lac repressor binds to the lac operator to inhibit transcription in E. coli. This inhibition can be relieved by adding lactose or isopropyl-β-D-thiogalactopyranoside (IPTG). lac repressor encoded by lacI
   8080..8110    -  promoter       lac promoter: promoter for the E. coli lac operon
   8125..8146    -  protein_bind   CAP binding site: CAP binding activates transcription in the presence of cAMP. E. coli catabolite activator protein
   8159..8251    -  CDS            lacI (fragment): lac repressor; lacI; The lac repressor binds to the lac operator to inhibit transcription in E. coli. This inhibition can be relieved by adding lactose or isopropyl-β-D-thiogalactopyranoside (IPTG).
   8434..9022    -  rep_origin     ori: high-copy-number ColE1/pMB1/pBR322/pUC origin of replication
   9193..10053   -  CDS            AmpR: β-lactamase; bla; confers resistance to ampicillin, carbenicillin, and related antibiotics
  10054..10158   -  promoter       AmpR promoter: bla
>Addgene plasmid #208606 | HT121_Fsyn_QuasAr6a(Q3_codon)_citrine | addgene full sequence | sequence record 414429 | Addgene NGS Result
GTCGACGGATCGGGAGATCTCCCGATCCCCTATGGTGCACTCTCAGTACAATCTGCTCTGATGCCGCATA
GTTAAGCCAGTATCTGCTCCCTGCTTGTGTGTTGGAGGTCGCTGAGTAGTGCGCGAGCAAAATTTAAGCT
ACAACAAGGCAAGGCTTGACCGACAATTGCATGAAGAATCTGCTTAGGGTTAGGCGTTTTGCGCTGCTTC
GCGATGTACGGGCCAGATATACGCGTTGACATTGATTATTGACTAGTTATTAATAGTAATCAATTACGGG
GTCATTAGTTCATAGCCCATATATGGAGTTCCGCGTTACATAACTTACGGTAAATGGCCCGCCTGGCTGA
CCGCCCAACGACCCCCGCCCATTGACGTCAATAATGACGTATGTTCCCATAGTAACGCCAATAGGGACTT
TCCATTGACGTCAATGGGTGGAGTATTTACGGTAAACTGCCCACTTGGCAGTACATCAAGTGTATCATAT
GCCAAGTACGCCCCCTATTGACGTCAATGACGGTAAATGGCCCGCCTGGCATTATGCCCAGTACATGACC
TTATGGGACTTTCCTACTTGGCAGTACATCTACGTATTAGTCATCGCTATTACCATGGTGATGCGGTTTT
GGCAGTACATCAATGGGCGTGGATAGCGGTTTGACTCACGGGGATTTCCAAGTCTCCACCCCATTGACGT
CAATGGGAGTTTGTTTTGGCACCAAAATCAACGGGACTTTCCAAAATGTCGTAACAACTCCGCCCCATTG
ACGCAAATGGGCGGTAGGCGTGTACGGTGGGAGGTCTATATAAGCAGCGCGTTTTGCCTGTACTGGGTCT
CTCTGGTTAGACCAGATCTGAGCCTGGGAGCTCTCTGGCTAACTAGGGAACCCACTGCTTAAGCCTCAAT
AAAGCTTGCCTTGAGTGCTTCAAGTAGTGTGTGCCCGTCTGTTGTGTGACTCTGGTAACTAGAGATCCCT
CAGACCCTTTTAGTCAGTGTGGAAAATCTCTAGCAGTGGCGCCCGAACAGGGACTTGAAAGCGAAAGGGA
AACCAGAGGAGCTCTCTCGACGCAGGACTCGGCTTGCTGAAGCGCGCACGGCAAGAGGCGAGGGGCGGCG
ACTGGTGAGTACGCCAAAAATTTTGACTAGCGGAGGCTAGAAGGAGAGAGATGGGTGCGAGAGCGTCAGT
ATTAAGCGGGGGAGAATTAGATCGCGATGGGAAAAAATTCGGTTAAGGCCAGGGGGAAAGAAAAAATATA
AATTAAAACATATAGTATGGGCAAGCAGGGAGCTAGAACGATTCGCAGTTAATCCTGGCCTGTTAGAAAC
ATCAGAAGGCTGTAGACAAATACTGGGACAGCTACAACCATCCCTTCAGACAGGATCAGAAGAACTTAGA
TCATTATATAATACAGTAGCAACCCTCTATTGTGTGCATCAAAGGATAGAGATAAAAGACACCAAGGAAG
CTTTAGACAAGATAGAGGAAGAGCAAAACAAAAGTAAGACCACCGCACAGCAAGCGGCCGCTGATCTTCA
GACCTGGAGGAGGAGATATGAGGGACAATTGGAGAAGTGAATTATATAAATATAAAGTAGTAAAAATTGA
ACCATTAGGAGTAGCACCCACCAAGGCAAAGAGAAGAGTGGTGCAGAGAGAAAAAAGAGCAGTGGGAATA
GGAGCTTTGTTCCTTGGGTTCTTGGGAGCAGCAGGAAGCACTATGGGCGCAGCGTCAATGACGCTGACGG
TACAGGCCAGACAATTATTGTCTGGTATAGTGCAGCAGCAGAACAATTTGCTGAGGGCTATTGAGGCGCA
ACAGCATCTGTTGCAACTCACAGTCTGGGGCATCAAGCAGCTCCAGGCAAGAATCCTGGCTGTGGAAAGA
TACCTAAAGGATCAACAGCTCCTGGGGATTTGGGGTTGCTCTGGAAAACTCATTTGCACCACTGCTGTGC
CTTGGAATGCTAGTTGGAGTAATAAATCTCTGGAACAGATTTGGAATCACACGACCTGGATGGAGTGGGA
CAGAGAAATTAACAATTACACAAGCTTAATACACTCCTTAATTGAAGAATCGCAAAACCAGCAAGAAAAG
AATGAACAAGAATTATTGGAATTAGATAAATGGGCAAGTTTGTGGAATTGGTTTAACATAACAAATTGGC
TGTGGTATATAAAATTATTCATAATGATAGTAGGAGGCTTGGTAGGTTTAAGAATAGTTTTTGCTGTACT
TTCTATAGTGAATAGAGTTAGGCAGGGATATTCACCATTATCGTTTCAGACCCACCTCCCAACCCCGAGG
GGACCCGACAGGCCCGAAGGAATAGAAGAAGAAGGTGGAGAGAGAGACAGAGACAGATCCATTCGATTAG
TGAACGGATCGGCACTGCGTGCGCCAATTCTGCAGACAAATGGCAGTATTCATCCACAATTTTAAAAGAA
AAGGGGGGATTGGGGGGTACAGTGCAGGGGAAAGAATAGTAGACATAATAGCAACAGACATACAAACTAA
AGAATTACAAAAACAAATTACAAAAATTCAAAATTTTCGGGTTTATTACAGGGACAGCAGAGATCCAGTT
TGGTTAATTAAGTGTCTAGACTGCAGAGGGCCCTGCGTATGAGTGCAAGTGGGTTTTAGGACCAGGATGA
GGCGGGGTGGGGGTGCCTACCTGACGACCGACCCCGACCCACTGGACAAGCACCCAACCCCCATTCCCCA
AATTGCGCATCCCCTATCAGAGAGGGGGAGGGGAAACAGGATGCGGCGAGGCGCGTGCGCACTGCCAGCT
TCAGCACCGCGGACAGTGCCTTCGCCCCCGCCTGGCGGCGCGCGCCACCGCCGCCTCAGCACTGAAGGCG
CGCTGACGTCACTCGCCGGTCCCCCGCAAACTCCCCTTCCCGGCCACCTTGGTCGCGTCCGCGCCGCCGC
CGGCCCAGCCGGACCGCACCACGCGAGGCGCGAGATAGGGGGGCACGGGCGCGACCATCTGCGCTGCGGC
GCCGGCGACTCAGCGCTGCCTCAGTCTGCGGTGGGCAGCGGAGGAGTCGTGTCGTGCCTGAGAGCGCAGT
CGAGAAGGATCCACCATGGTAAGTATCGCTCTGCAGGCTGGTTACGACCTACTGGGTGACGGCAGACCTG
AAAGCCTGTGGCTGGGCATCGGCACTCTGCTGATGCTGATTGGAACCTTCTACTTTCTGGTCCGCGCCGG
CGGAGAGACCGATAAGGATGCCCGGGAATATTACGCTGTGACTATCCTGGTGTCCGGAATCGCATCCGCC
GCATATCTGTCTATGTTCTTTGGTATCGGGCTTACTGAGGTGCCCGTCGGGGGCGAAATCTTGAACATCT
ATTATGCCAGGTACGCCCAGTGGCTGCTGACCACCCCACTTCTGCTGCTGCACCTGGCCCTTCTCGCTAA
GGTGGATCGGGTGACCATCGGCACCCTGGTGGGTGGCGACGCCCTGATGATCGTCACTGGCCTCATCGGA
ACCTTGAGCCACACGGCCATAGCCAGATACAGTTGGTGCTTGTTCTCTACAATTTGCATGATAGTGGTGC
TCTATGTTCTGGCTACATCCCTGCGATCTGCTGCAAGGGAGCGGGGCCCCGAGGTGGCATCTACCTTTAA
CATCCTGACAGCTCTGGTCTTGGTGCTGTGGACCGCTTACCCTATCATCTGGATCATAGGCACTGAGGGC
GCTGGCGTGGTGGGCCTGGGCATCGAAACTCTGCTGTTTATGGTGTTGGACGTGACTGCCAAGGTCGGCT
TTGGCTTTATCCTGTTGAGATCCCGGAGCATTCTGCAGGACACCGAGGCACCAGAACCCAGTGCCGGTGC
CGATACGTTGATGAAGAGTAGAATCACAAGCGAAGGCGAGTACATCCCCCTGGATCAAATAGACATAAAT
GTAGTGAGCAAGGGCGAGGAGCTGTTCACCGGGGTGGTGCCCATCCTGGTCGAGCTGGACGGCGACGTAA
ACGGCCACAAGTTCAGCGTGTCCGGCGAGGGCGAGGGCGATGCCACCTACGGCAAGCTGACCCTGAAGTT
CATCTGCACCACCGGCAAGCTGCCCGTGCCCTGGCCCACCCTCGTGACCACCTTCGGCTACGGCCTGATG
TGCTTCGCCCGCTACCCCGACCACATGAAGCAGCACGACTTCTTCAAGTCCGCCATGCCCGAAGGCTACG
TCCAGGAGCGCACCATCTTCTTCAAGGACGACGGCAACTACAAGACCCGCGCCGAGGTGAAGTTCGAGGG
CGACACCCTGGTGAACCGCATCGAGCTGAAGGGCATCGACTTCAAGGAGGACGGCAACATCCTGGGGCAC
AAGCTGGAGTACAACTACAACAGCCACAACGTCTATATCATGGCCGACAAGCAGAAGAACGGCATCAAGG
TGAACTTCAAGATCCGCCACAACATCGAGGACGGCAGCGTGCAGCTCGCCGACCACTACCAGCAGAACAC
CCCCATCGGCGACGGCCCCGTGCTGCTGCCCGACAACCACTACCTGAGCTACCAGTCCGCCCTGAGCAAA
GACCCCAACGAGAAGCGCGATCACATGGTCCTGCTGGAGTTCGTGACCGCCGCCGGGATCACTCTCGGCA
TGGACGAGCTGTACAAATCAAGGATCACCTCTGAGGGCGAGTATATCCCTCTGGATCAGATCGACATTAA
CGTCGGTGGAAAATCCCGCATAACCTCTGAGGGCGAGTACATCCCTCTGGATCAAATCGATATAAACGTG
GGGGGAAAAAGTCGAATCACTTCTGAGGGCGAGTATATACCCCTCGATCAGATTGACATCAATGTGGGGG
GCTTTTGTTATGAGAATGAATAAGAATTCGATATCAAGCTTATCGATAATCAACCTCTGGATTACAAAAT
TTGTGAAAGATTGACTGGTATTCTTAACTATGTTGCTCCTTTTACGCTATGTGGATACGCTGCTTTAATG
CCTTTGTATCATGCTATTGCTTCCCGTATGGCTTTCATTTTCTCCTCCTTGTATAAATCCTGGTTGCTGT
CTCTTTATGAGGAGTTGTGGCCCGTTGTCAGGCAACGTGGCGTGGTGTGCACTGTGTTTGCTGACGCAAC
CCCCACTGGTTGGGGCATTGCCACCACCTGTCAGCTCCTTTCCGGGACTTTCGCTTTCCCCCTCCCTATT
GCCACGGCGGAACTCATCGCCGCCTGCCTTGCCCGCTGCTGGACAGGGGCTCGGCTGTTGGGCACTGACA
ATTCCGTGGTGTTGTCGGGGAAATCATCGTCCTTTCCTTGGCTGCTCGCCTGTGTTGCCACCTGGATTCT
GCGCGGGACGTCCTTCTGCTACGTCCCTTCGGCCCTCAATCCAGCGGACCTTCCTTCCCGCGGCCTGCTG
CCGGCTCTGCGGCCTCTTCCGCGTCTTCGCCTTCGCCCTCAGACGAGTCGGATCTCCCTTTGGGCCGCCT
CCCCGCATCGATACCGTCGACCTCGAGACCTAGAAAAACATGGAGCAATCACAAGTAGCAATACAGCAGC
TACCAATGCTGATTGTGCCTGGCTAGAAGCACAAGAGGAGGAGGAGGTGGGTTTTCCAGTCACACCTCAG
GTACCTTTAAGACCAATGACTTACAAGGCAGCTGTAGATCTTAGCCACTTTTTAAAAGAAAAGGGGGGAC
TGGAAGGGCTAATTCACTCCCAACGAAGACAAGATATCCTTGATCTGTGGATCTACCACACACAAGGCTA
CTTCCCTGATTGGCAGAACTACACACCAGGGCCAGGGATCAGATATCCACTGACCTTTGGATGGTGCTAC
AAGCTAGTACCAGTTGAGCAAGAGAAGGTAGAAGAAGCCAATGAAGGAGAGAACACCCGCTTGTTACACC
CTGTGAGCCTGCATGGGATGGATGACCCGGAGAGAGAAGTATTAGAGTGGAGGTTTGACAGCCGCCTAGC
ATTTCATCACATGGCCCGAGAGCTGCATCCGGACTGTACTGGGTCTCTCTGGTTAGACCAGATCTGAGCC
TGGGAGCTCTCTGGCTAACTAGGGAACCCACTGCTTAAGCCTCAATAAAGCTTGCCTTGAGTGCTTCAAG
TAGTGTGTGCCCGTCTGTTGTGTGACTCTGGTAACTAGAGATCCCTCAGACCCTTTTAGTCAGTGTGGAA
AATCTCTAGCAGGGCCCGTTTAAACCCGCTGATCAGCCTCGACTGTGCCTTCTAGTTGCCAGCCATCTGT
TGTTTGCCCCTCCCCCGTGCCTTCCTTGACCCTGGAAGGTGCCACTCCCACTGTCCTTTCCTAATAAAAT
GAGGAAATTGCATCGCATTGTCTGAGTAGGTGTCATTCTATTCTGGGGGGTGGGGTGGGGCAGGACAGCA
AGGGGGAGGATTGGGAAGACAATAGCAGGCATGCTGGGGATGCGGTGGGCTCTATGGCTTCTGAGGCGGA
AAGAACCAGCTGGGGCTCTAGGGGGTATCCCC
[124 nt withheld, positions 6473-6596]
C
[91 nt withheld, positions 6598-6688]
A
[49 nt withheld, positions 6690-6738]
CCTTTGACGTTGGAGTCCACGTTCTTT
[37 nt withheld, positions 6766-6802]
ACCCTATCTCGGTCTATTCTTTTGATTTATAAGGGATTTTGCCGATTTCGGCCTATTGGTTAAAAAATGA
GCTGATTTAACAAAAATTTAACGCGAATTAATTCTGTGGAATGTGTGTCAGTTAGGGTGTGGAAAGTCCC
CAGGCTCCCCAGCAGGCAGAAGTATGCAAAGCATGCATCTCAATTAGTCAGCAACCAGGTGTGGAAAGTC
CCCAGGCTCCCCAGCAGGCAGAAGTATGCAAAGCATGCATCTCAATTAGTCAGCAACCATAGTCCCGCCC
CTAACTCCGCCCATCCCGCCCCTAACTCCGCCCAGTTCCGCCCATTCTCCGCCCCATGGCTGACTAATTT
TTTTTATTTATGCAGAGGCCGAGGCCGCCTCTGCCTCTGAGCTATTCCAGAAGTAGTGAGGAGGCTTTTT
TGGAGGCCTAGGCTTTTGCAAAAAGCTCCCGGGAGCTTGTATATCCATTTTCGGATCTGATCAGCACGTG
TTGACAATTAATCATCGGCATAGTATATCGGCATAGTATAATACGACAAGGTGAGGAACTAAACCATGGC
CAAGTTGACCAGTGCCGTTCCGGTGCTCACCGCGCGCGACGTCGCCGGAGCGGTCGAGTTCTGGACCGAC
CGGCTCGGGTTCTCCCGGGACTTCGTGGAGGACGACTTCGCCGGTGTGGTCCGGGACGACGTGACCCTGT
TCATCAGCGCGGTCCAGGACCAGGTGGTGCCGGACAACACCCTGGCCTGGGTGTGGGTGCGCGGCCTGGA
CGAGCTGTACGCCGAGTGGTCGGAGGTCGTGTCCACGAACTTCCGGGACGCCTCCGGGCCGGCCATGACC
GAGATCGGCGAGCAGCCGTGGGGGCGGGAGTTCGCCCTGCGCGACCCGGCCGGCAACTGCGTGCACTTCG
TGGCCGAGGAGCAGGACTGACACGTGCTACGAGATTTCGATTCCACCGCCGCCTTCTATGAAAGGTTGGG
CTTCGGAATCGTTTTCCGGGACGCCGGCTGGATGATCCTCCAGCGCGGGGATCTCATGCTGGAGTTCTTC
GCCCACCCCAACTTGTTTATTGCAGCTTATAATGGTTACAAATAAAGCAATAGCATCACAAATTTCACAA
ATAAAGCATTTTTTTCACTGCATTCTAGTTGTGGTTTGTCCAAACTCATCAATGTATCTTATCATGTCTG
TATACCGTCGACCTCTAGCTAGAGCTTGGCGTAATCATGGTCATAGCTGTTTCCTGTGTGAAATTGTTAT
CCGCTCACAATTCCACACAACATACGAGCCGGAAGCATAAAGTGTAAAGCCTGGGGTGCCTAATGAGTGA
GCTAACTCACATTAATTGCGTTGCGCTCACTGCCCGCTTTCCAGTCGGGAAACCTGTCGTGCCAGCTGCA
TTAATGAATCGGCCAACGCGCGGGGAGAGGCGGTTTGCGTATTGGGCGCTCTTCCGCTTCCTCGCTCACT
GACTCGCTGCGCTCGGTCGTTCGGCTGCGGCGAGCGGTATCAGCTCACTCAAAGGCGGTAATACGGTTAT
CCACAGAATCAGGGGATAACGCAGGAAAGAACATGTGAGCAAAAGGCCAGCAAAAGGCCAGGAACCGTAA
AAAGGCCGCGTTGCTGGCGTTTTTCCATAGGCTCCGCCCCCCTGACGAGCATCACAAAAATCGACGCTCA
AGTCAGAGGTGGCGAAACCCGACAGGACTATAAAGATACCAGGCGTTTCCCCCTGGAAGCTCCCTCGTGC
GCTCTCCTGTTCCGACCCTGCCGCTTACCGGATACCTGTCCGCCTTTCTCCCTTCGGGAAGCGTGGCGCT
TTCTCATAGCTCACGCTGTAGGTATCTCAGTTCGGTGTAGGTCGTTCGCTCCAAGCTGGGCTGTGTGCAC
GAACCCCCCGTTCAGCCCGACCGCTGCGCCTTATCCGGTAACTATCGTCTTGAGTCCAACCCGGTAAGAC
ACGACTTATCGCCACTGGCAGCAGCCACTGGTAACAGGATTAGCAGAGCGAGGTATGTAGGCGGTGCTAC
AGAGTTCTTGAAGTGGTGGCCTAACTACGGCTACACTAGAAGAACAGTATTTGGTATCTGCGCTCTGCTG
AAGCCAGTTACCTTCGGAAAAAGAGTTGGTAGCTCTTGATCCGGCAAACAAACCACCGCTGGTAGCGGTG
GTTTTTTTGTTTGCAAGCAGCAGATTACGCGCAGAAAAAAAGGATCTCAAGAAGATCCTTTGATCTTTTC
TACGGGGTCTGACGCTCAGTGGAACGAAAACTCACGTTAAGGGATTTTGGTCATGAGATTATCAAAAAGG
ATCTTCACCTAGATCCTTTTAAATTAAAAATGAAGTTTTAAATCAATCTAAAGTATATATGAGTAAACTT
GGTCTGACAGTTACCAATGCTTAATCAGTGAGGCACCTATCTCAGCGATCTGTCTATTTCGTTCATCCAT
AGTTGCCTGACTCCCCGTCGTGTAGATAACTACGATACGGGAGGGCTTACCATCTGGCCCCAGTGCTGCA
ATGATACCGCGAGACCCACGCTCACCGGCTCCAGATTTATCAGCAATAAACCAGCCAGCCGGAAGGGCCG
AGCGCAGAAGTGGTCCTGCAACTTTATCCGCCTCCATCCAGTCTATTAATTGTTGCCGGGAAGCTAGAGT
AAGTAGTTCGCCAGTTAATAGTTTGCGCAACGTTGTTGCCATTGCTACAGGCATCGTGGTGTCACGCTCG
TCGTTTGGTATGGCTTCATTCAGCTCCGGTTCCCAACGATCAAGGCGAGTTACATGATCCCCCATGTTGT
GCAAAAAAGCGGTTAGCTCCTTCGGTCCTCCGATCGTTGTCAGAAGTAAGTTGGCCGCAGTGTTATCACT
CATGGTTATGGCAGCACTGCATAATTCTCTTACTGTCATGCCATCCGTAAGATGCTTTTCTGTGACTGGT
GAGTACTCAACCAAGTCATTCTGAGAATAGTGTATGCGGCGACCGAGTTGCTCTTGCCCGGCGTCAATAC
GGGATAATACCGCGCCACATAGCAGAACTTTAAAAGTGCTCATCATTGGAAAACGTTCTTCGGGGCGAAA
ACTCTCAAGGATCTTACCGCTGTTGAGATCCAGTTCGATGTAACCCACTCGTGCACCCAACTGATCTTCA
GCATCTTTTACTTTCACCAGCGTTTCTGGGTGAGCAAAAACAGGAAGGCAAAATGCCGCAAAAAAGGGAA
TAAGGGCGACACGGAAATGTTGAATACTCATACTCTTCCTTTTTCAATATTATTGAAGCATTTATCAGGG
TTATTGTCTCATGAGCGGATACATATTTGAATGTATTTAGAAAAATAAACAAATAGGGGTTCCGCGCACA
TTTCCCCGAAAAGTGCCACCTGAC
